Addgene plasmid #239218: pLV[Exp]-Bsd-CMV>hCDK11B D562A, G579S
Purpose: Expresses CDK11B with D562A kinase inactivating mutation and G579S resistance mutation in mammalian cell lines
Depositing lab: Jason Sheltzer. Depositing organization: Yale University. Publication: On-target toxicity limits the efficacy of CDK11 inhibition against cancers with 1p36 deletions. Julian LA, Crozier L, Lukow D, Mishra S, Swamy A, Hagenson RA, Sennhenn P, Sausville EL, Mendelson B, Chuaqui C, Qiao L, Vasudevan A, Lin K-T, Bhatia S, Bertomeu T, Chatr-aryamontri A, Zhang L, Rees MG, Ronan MM, Roth JA, Nottoli T, Bai S, Lakshmipathi J, Muthusamy V, Van Vranken JG, Gygi SP, Thompson SL, Smith JC, Anderson K, Shah S, Bindra RS, Akerman M, Spector DL, Krainer AR, Sheltzer JM. bioRxiv 2025.08.03.668359; doi: https://doi.org/10.1101/2025.08.03.668359.
Backbone
  Vector backbone: pLV[Exp]-Bsd-CMV
  Vector type: Mammalian Expression, Lentiviral
  Selectable markers: Blasticidin
Growth in bacteria
  Bacterial resistance: Ampicillin, 100 μg/mL
  Growth temperature: 37°C
  Growth strain: NEB Stable
  Copy number: Unknown
Gene/Insert
  Gene/Insert name: cyclin dependent kinase 11B with D562A kinase inactivating mutation and G579S resistance mutation (alt name: CDK11B-D562A+G579S)
  Species: H. sapiens (human)
  Mutation: changed Aspartic acid 562 to Alanine and changed Glycine 579 to Serine
  Entrez Gene: CDK11B (a.k.a. CDC2L1, CDK11, CDK11-p110, CDK11-p46, CDK11-p58, CLK-1, PITSLREA, PK58, p58, p58CDC2L1, p58CLK-1)
Terms and licenses: Academic/Nonprofit Terms; Industry Terms: Not Available to Industry
Depositor comments: Please visit https://doi.org/10.1101/2025.08.03.668359 for bioRxiv preprint.
How to cite: pLV[Exp]-Bsd-CMV>hCDK11B D562A, G579S was a gift from Jason Sheltzer (Addgene plasmid # 239218 ; http://n2t.net/addgene:239218 ; RRID:Addgene_239218)
