[The description below was written by a language model from this plasmid's Addgene catalogue record and pLannotate feature annotations shown in this document.]
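Description:
pLV[Exp]-Bsd-CMV>hCDK11B D562A, G579S is a third-generation-style, self-inactivating HIV-1 lentiviral transfer plasmid of about 10.2 kb for stable expression of a mutant human CDK11B in mammalian cells. In bacteria it is maintained through a high-copy ColE1/pUC origin and selected with ampicillin (β-lactamase). The backbone also carries an f1 origin, an SV40 origin and remnants of a lac/T7/T3 cloning region. Viral genomic RNA is transcribed from an RSV promoter fused to a truncated 5' LTR. This chimeric arrangement makes genome transcription independent of Tat. The RNA includes the Ψ packaging signal with a short gag fragment, the Rev response element for Rev-dependent nuclear export, and the cPPT/CTS, which aids nuclear import of the reverse-transcribed genome. The 3' LTR lacks U3, so the integrated provirus has no LTR promoter activity, and an SV40 polyadenylation signal lies downstream of it.

The payload is the human CDK11B coding sequence driven by the CMV immediate-early enhancer and promoter. Both promoter and ORF are flanked by Gateway attB sites (attB4, attB1, attB2), which reflect modular recombinational assembly. A WPRE follows the ORF to boost transcript stability and expression. No epitope tag or reporter is annotated. The insert carries two substitutions: D562A, described as kinase-inactivating, and G579S, described as a resistance mutation. A separate mouse PGK promoter, paired with the bacterial EM7 promoter, drives blasticidin S deaminase so that transduced cells can be selected with blasticidin. According to the record, the construct expresses this kinase-dead, resistance-bearing CDK11B in mammalian cell lines, in work on CDK11 inhibition in cancers. It would plausibly serve as a control for testing whether catalytic activity is needed for the G579S allele to rescue cells from inhibitor, although the record does not state this explicitly.
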