Features (pLannotate 1.2.2; 32 found; start..end, strand, type, name):
      3..229     +  promoter       RSV promoter: Rous sarcoma virus enhancer/promoter
    230..410     +  LTR            5' LTR (truncated): truncated 5' long terminal repeat (LTR) from HIV-1
    457..582     +  misc_feature   HIV-1 Ψ: packaging signal of human immunodeficiency virus type 1
    566..929     +  CDS            HIV-1 gag (fragment): gag protein from human immunodeficiency virus 1; gag
   1075..1308    +  misc_feature   RRE: The Rev response element (RRE) of HIV-1 allows for Rev-dependent mRNA export from the nucleus to the cytoplasm.
   1685..1785    +  CDS            Rev (fragment): human immunodeficiency virus 1 (HIV-1) Rev protein; rev; enhances nuclear export of unspliced and incompletely spliced viral mRNAs
   1803..1920    +  misc_feature   cPPT/CTS: central polypurine tract and central termination sequence of HIV-1
   1938..1958    +  protein_bind   attB4: mutant version of attB; core recombination site for the Gateway® BP reaction BP Clonase™
   2019..2322    +  enhancer       CMV enhancer: human cytomegalovirus immediate early enhancer
   2323..2526    +  promoter       CMV promoter: human cytomegalovirus (CMV) immediate early promoter
   2548..2568    +  protein_bind   attB1: mutant version of attB; core recombination site for the Gateway® BP reaction BP Clonase™
   2578..4962    +  CDS            CDK11B: CD11B_HUMAN - Also known as CDC2L1, CDK11, PITSLREA, PK58. Experimental evidence at protein level: Swiss-Prot protein existence level 1. Plays multiple roles in cell cycle progression, cytokinesis and apoptosis. Involved in pre-mRNA splicing in a kinase activity- dependent manner. Isoform 7 may act as a negative regulator of normal cell cycle progression. From Homo sapiens (Human).
   4966..4990    -  protein_bind   attB2: mutant version of attB; recombination site for the Gateway® BP reaction BP Clonase™
   5008..5596    +  misc_feature   WPRE: woodchuck hepatitis virus posttranscriptional regulatory element
   5627..6126    +  promoter       PGK promoter: mouse phosphoglycerate kinase 1 promoter
   6136..6183    +  promoter       EM7 promoter: synthetic bacterial promoter&nbsp
   6202..6600    +  CDS            BSD: blasticidin S deaminase; Aspergillus terreus BSD; confers resistance to blasticidin
   6617..6685    +  CDS            nef (fragment): NEF_HV1Z2 - Experimental evidence at protein level: Swiss-Prot protein existence level 1. Extracellular Nef protein targets CD4(+) T-lymphocytes for apoptosis by interacting with CXCR4 surface receptors. From Human immunodeficiency virus type 1 group M subtype D (isolate Z2/CDC-Z34) (HIV-1).
   6687..6920    +  LTR            3' LTR (ΔU3): self-inactivating 3' long terminal repeat (LTR) from HIV-1
   6992..7113    +  polyA_signal   SV40 poly(A) signal: SV40 polyadenylation signal
   7153..7288    +  rep_origin     SV40 ori: SV40 origin of replication
   7309..7327    -  promoter       T7 promoter: promoter for bacteriophage T7 RNA polymerase
   7335..7490    +  CDS            lacZα (fragment): LacZα fragment of β-galactosidase; lacZ fragment
   7495..7923    +  rep_origin     f1 ori (sequence partly withheld): f1 bacteriophage origin of replication; arrow indicates direction of (+) strand synthesis
   7976..8080    +  promoter       AmpR promoter: bla
   8081..8941    +  CDS            AmpR: β-lactamase; bla; confers resistance to ampicillin, carbenicillin, and related antibiotics
   9112..9700    +  rep_origin     ori: high-copy-number ColE1/pMB1/pBR322/pUC origin of replication
   9883..9975    +  CDS            lacI (fragment): lac repressor; lacI; The lac repressor binds to the lac operator to inhibit transcription in E. coli. This inhibition can be relieved by adding lactose or isopropyl-β-D-thiogalactopyranoside (IPTG).
   9988..10009   +  protein_bind   CAP binding site: CAP binding activates transcription in the presence of cAMP. E. coli catabolite activator protein
  10024..10054   +  promoter       lac promoter: promoter for the E. coli lac operon
  10062..10078   +  protein_bind   lac operator: The lac repressor binds to the lac operator to inhibit transcription in E. coli. This inhibition can be relieved by adding lactose or isopropyl-β-D-thiogalactopyranoside (IPTG). lac repressor encoded by lacI
  10123..10141   +  promoter       T3 promoter: promoter for bacteriophage T3 RNA polymerase
>Addgene plasmid #239218 | pLV[Exp]-Bsd-CMV>hCDK11B D562A, G579S | addgene full sequence | sequence record 476822 | Addgene NGS Result
AATGTAGTCTTATGCAATACTCTTGTAGTCTTGCAACATGGTAACGATGAGTTAGCAACATGCCTTACAA
GGAGAGAAAAAGCACCGTGCATGCCGATTGGTGGAAGTAAGGTGGTACGATCGTGCCTTATTAGGAAGGC
AACAGACGGGTCTGACATGGATTGGACGAACCACTGAATTGCCGCATTGCAGAGATATTGTATTTAAGTG
CCTAGCTCGATACATAAACGGGTCTCTCTGGTTAGACCAGATCTGAGCCTGGGAGCTCTCTGGCTAACTA
GGGAACCCACTGCTTAAGCCTCAATAAAGCTTGCCTTGAGTGCTTCAAGTAGTGTGTGCCCGTCTGTTGT
GTGACTCTGGTAACTAGAGATCCCTCAGACCCTTTTAGTCAGTGTGGAAAATCTCTAGCAGTGGCGCCCG
AACAGGGACTTGAAAGCGAAAGGGAAACCAGAGGAGCTCTCTCGACGCAGGACTCGGCTTGCTGAAGCGC
GCACGGCAAGAGGCGAGGGGCGGCGACTGGTGAGTACGCCAAAAATTTTGACTAGCGGAGGCTAGAAGGA
GAGAGATGGGTGCGAGAGCGTCAGTATTAAGCGGGGGAGAATTAGATCGCGATGGGAAAAAATTCGGTTA
AGGCCAGGGGGAAAGAAAAAATATAAATTAAAACATATAGTATGGGCAAGCAGGGAGCTAGAACGATTCG
CAGTTAATCCTGGCCTGTTAGAAACATCAGAAGGCTGTAGACAAATACTGGGACAGCTACAACCATCCCT
TCAGACAGGATCAGAAGAACTTAGATCATTATATAATACAGTAGCAACCCTCTATTGTGTGCATCAAAGG
ATAGAGATAAAAGACACCAAGGAAGCTTTAGACAAGATAGAGGAAGAGCAAAACAAAAGTAAGACCACCG
CACAGCAAGCGGCCGCTGATCTTCAGACCTGGAGGAGGAGATATGAGGGACAATTGGAGAAGTGAATTAT
ATAAATATAAAGTAGTAAAAATTGAACCATTAGGAGTAGCACCCACCAAGGCAAAGAGAAGAGTGGTGCA
GAGAGAAAAAAGAGCAGTGGGAATAGGAGCTTTGTTCCTTGGGTTCTTGGGAGCAGCAGGAAGCACTATG
GGCGCAGCGTCAATGACGCTGACGGTACAGGCCAGACAATTATTGTCTGGTATAGTGCAGCAGCAGAACA
ATTTGCTGAGGGCTATTGAGGCGCAACAGCATCTGTTGCAACTCACAGTCTGGGGCATCAAGCAGCTCCA
GGCAAGAATCCTGGCTGTGGAAAGATACCTAAAGGATCAACAGCTCCTGGGGATTTGGGGTTGCTCTGGA
AAACTCATTTGCACCACTGCTGTGCCTTGGAATGCTAGTTGGAGTAATAAATCTCTGGAGCAGATTTGGA
ATCACACGACCTGGATGGAGTGGGACAGAGAAATTAACAATTACACAAGCTTAATACACTCCTTAATTGA
AGAATCGCAAAACCAGCAAGAAAAGAATGAACAAGAATTATTGGAATTAGATAAATGGGCAAGTTTGTGG
AATTGGTTTAACATAACAAATTGGCTGTGGTATATAAAATTATTCATAATGATAGTAGGAGGCTTGGTAG
GTTTAAGAATAGTTTTTGCTGTACTTTCTATAGTGAATAGAGTTAGGCAGGGATATTCACCATTATCGTT
TCAGACCCACCTCCCAACCCCGAGGGGACCCGACAGGCCCGAAGGAATAGAAGAAGAAGGTGGAGAGAGA
GACAGAGACAGATCCATTCGATTAGTGAACGGATCTCGACGGTATCGCTAGCTTTTAAAAGAAAAGGGGG
GATTGGGGGGTACAGTGCAGGGGAAAGAATAGTAGACATAATAGCAACAGACATACAAACTAAAGAATTA
CAAAAACAAATTACAAAAATTCAAAATTTTACTAGTGATTATCGGATCAACTTTGTATAGAAAAGTTGTA
GTTATTAATAGTAATCAATTACGGGGTCATTAGTTCATAGCCCATATATGGAGTTCCGCGTTACATAACT
TACGGTAAATGGCCCGCCTGGCTGACCGCCCAACGACCCCCGCCCATTGACGTCAATAATGACGTATGTT
CCCATAGTAACGCCAATAGGGACTTTCCATTGACGTCAATGGGTGGAGTATTTACGGTAAACTGCCCACT
TGGCAGTACATCAAGTGTATCATATGCCAAGTACGCCCCCTATTGACGTCAATGACGGTAAATGGCCCGC
CTGGCATTATGCCCAGTACATGACCTTATGGGACTTTCCTACTTGGCAGTACATCTACGTATTAGTCATC
GCTATTACCATGGTGATGCGGTTTTGGCAGTACATCAATGGGCGTGGATAGCGGTTTGACTCACGGGGAT
TTCCAAGTCTCCACCCCATTGACGTCAATGGGAGTTTGTTTTGGCACCAAAATCAACGGGACTTTCCAAA
ATGTCGTAACAACTCCGCCCCATTGACGCAAATGGGCGGTAGGCGTGTACGGTGGGAGGTCTATATAAGC
AGAGCTGGTTTAGTGAACCGTCAGATCCAAGTTTGTACAAAAAAGCAGGCTGCCACCATGGGTGATGAAA
AGGACTCTTGGAAAGTGAAAACTTTAGATGAAATTCTTCAGGAAAAGAAACGAAGGAAGGAACAAGAGGA
GAAAGCAGAGATAAAACGCTTAAAAAATTCTGATGACCGGGATTCCAAGCGGGATTCCCTTGAGGAGGGG
GAGCTGAGAGATCACCGCATGGAGATCACAATAAGGAACTCCCCGTATAGAAGAGAAGACTCTATGGAAG
ACAGAGGAGAAGAAGATGATTCTTTGGCCATCAAACCACCCCAGCAAATGTCTCGGAAAGAAAAAGCTCA
TCACAGAAAAGATGAAAAGAGAAAAGAGAAACGTAGGCATCGTAGCCATTCAGCAGAAGGGGGGAAGCAT
GCTAGAGTGAAAGAAAAAGAAAGAGAGCACGAACGTCGGAAACGGCATCGAGAAGAACAGGATAAAGCTC
GCCGGGAATGGGAAAGACAGAAGAGAAGGGAGATGGCAAGGGAGCATTCCAGGAGAGAAAGGGACCGCTT
GGAGCAGTTAGAAAGGAAGCGGGAGCGGGAGCGCAAGATGCGGGAGCAGCAGAAGGAGCAGCGGGAGCAG
AAGGAGCGCGAGCGGCGGGCAGAGGAGCGGCGCAAGGAGCGGGAGGCCCGCAGGGAAGTGTCTGCACATC
ACCGAACGATGAGAGAGGACTACAGCGACAAAGTGAAAGCCAGCCACTGGAGTCGCAGCCCGCCTCGGCC
GCCGCGGGAGCGGTTCGAGTTGGGAGACGGCCGGAAGCCAGGTGAGGCCAGGCCGGCGCCTGCGCAGAAG
CCAGCACAGTTAAAAGAAGAGAAAATGGAAGAAAGGGACCTGCTGTCCGACTTACAGGACATCAGCGACA
GCGAGAGGAAGACCAGCTCGGCCGAGTCCTCGTCAGCGGAATCAGGCTCAGGTTCTGAGGAAGAAGAGGA
GGAGGAGGAAGAGGAGGAGGAGGAAGGGAGCACCAGTGAAGAATCAGAGGAGGAGGAGGAGGAAGAGGAA
GAGGAGGAGGAGGAGACCGGCAGCAACTCTGAGGAGGCATCAGAGCAGTCTGCCGAAGAAGTAAGTGAGG
AAGAAATGAGTGAAGATGAAGAACGAGAAAATGAAAACCACCTCTTGGTTGTTCCAGAGTCACGGTTCGA
CCGAGATTCCGGGGAGAGTGAAGAAGCAGAGGAAGAAGTGGGTGAGGGAACGCCGCAGAGCAGCGCCCTG
ACAGAGGGCGACTATGTGCCCGACTCCCCTGCCCTGTCGCCCATCGAGCTCAAGCAGGAGCTGCCCAAGT
ACCTGCCGGCCCTGCAGGGCTGCCGGAGCGTCGAGGAGTTCCAGTGCCTGAACAGGATCGAGGAGGGCAC
CTATGGAGTGGTCTACAGAGCAAAAGACAAGAAAACAGATGAAATTGTGGCTCTAAAGCGGCTGAAGATG
GAGAAGGAGAAGGAGGGCTTCCCGATCACGTCGCTGAGGGAGATCAACACCATCCTCAAGGCCCAGCATC
CCAACATCGTCACCGTTAGAGAGATTGTGGTGGGCAGCAACATGGACAAGATCTACATCGTGATGAACTA
TGTGGAGCACGACCTCAAGAGCCTGATGGAGACCATGAAACAGCCCTTCCTGCCAGGGGAGGTGAAGACC
CTGATGATCCAGCTGCTGCGTGGGGTGAAACACCTGCACGACAACTGGATCCTGCACCGTGCCCTCAAGA
CGTCCAACCTGCTGCTGAGCCACGCCGGCATCCTCAAGGTGAGTGACTTCGGGCTGGCGCGGGAGTACGG
ATCCCCTCTGAAGGCCTATACCCCGGTCGTGGTGACCCTGTGGTACCGCGCCCCAGAGCTGCTGCTTGGT
GCCAAGGAATACTCCACGGCCGTGGACATGTGGTCAGTGGGTTGCATCTTCGGGGAGCTGCTGACTCAGA
AGCCTCTGTTCCCCGGGAAGTCAGAAATCGATCAGATCAACAAGGTGTTCAAGGATCTGGGGACCCCTAG
TGAGAAAATCTGGCCCGGCTACAGCGAGCTCCCAGCAGTCAAGAAGATGACCTTCAGCGAGCACCCCTAC
AACAACCTCCGCAAGCGCTTCGGGGCTCTGCTCTCAGACCAGGGCTTCGACCTCATGAACAAGTTCCTGA
CCTACTTCCCCGGGAGGAGGATCAGCGCTGAGGACGGCCTCAAGCATGAGTATTTCCGCGAGACCCCCCT
CCCCATCGACCCCTCCATGTTCCCCACGTGGCCCGCCAAGAGCGAGCAGCAGCGTGTGAAGCGGGGCACC
AGCCCGAGGCCCCCTGAGGGAGGCCTGGGCTACAGCCAGCTGGGTGACGACGACCTGAAGGAGACGGGCT
TCCACCTTACCACCACGAACCAGGGGGCCTCTGCCGCGGGCCCCGGCTTCAGCCTCAAGTTCTGAACCCA
GCTTTCTTGTACAAAGTGGTGATAATCGAATTCCGATAATCAACCTCTGGATTACAAAATTTGTGAAAGA
TTGACTGGTATTCTTAACTATGTTGCTCCTTTTACGCTATGTGGATACGCTGCTTTAATGCCTTTGTATC
ATGCTATTGCTTCCCGTATGGCTTTCATTTTCTCCTCCTTGTATAAATCCTGGTTGCTGTCTCTTTATGA
GGAGTTGTGGCCCGTTGTCAGGCAACGTGGCGTGGTGTGCACTGTGTTTGCTGACGCAACCCCCACTGGT
TGGGGCATTGCCACCACCTGTCAGCTCCTTTCCGGGACTTTCGCTTTCCCCCTCCCTATTGCCACGGCGG
AACTCATCGCCGCCTGCCTTGCCCGCTGCTGGACAGGGGCTCGGCTGTTGGGCACTGACAATTCCGTGGT
GTTGTCGGGGAAGCTGACGTCCTTTCCATGGCTGCTCGCCTGTGTTGCCACCTGGATTCTGCGCGGGACG
TCCTTCTGCTACGTCCCTTCGGCCCTCAATCCAGCGGACCTTCCTTCCCGCGGCCTGCTGCCGGCTCTGC
GGCCTCTTCCGCGTCTTCGCCTTCGCCCTCAGACGAGTCGGATCTCCCTTTGGGCCGCCTCCCCGCATCG
GGAATTCCCGCGGTTCGAATTCTACCGGGTAGGGGAGGCGCTTTTCCCAAGGCAGTCTGGAGCATGCGCT
TTAGCAGCCCCGCTGGGCACTTGGCGCTACACAAGTGGCCTCTGGCCTCGCACACATTCCACATCCACCG
GTAGGCGCCAACCGGCTCCGTTCTTTGGTGGCCCCTTCGCGCCACCTTCTACTCCTCCCCTAGTCAGGAA
GTTCCCCCCCGCCCCGCAGCTCGCGTCGTGCAGGACGTGACAAATGGAAGTAGCACGTCTCACTAGTCTC
GTGCAGATGGACAGCACCGCTGAGCAATGGAAGCGGGTAGGCCTTTGGGGCAGCGGCCAATAGCAGCTTT
GCTCCTTCGCTTTCTGGGCTCAGAGGCTGGGAAGGGGTGGGTCCGGGGGCGGGCTCAGGGGCGGGCTCAG
GGGCGGGGCGGGCGCCCGAAGGTCCTCCGGAGGCCCGGCATTCTGCACGCTTCAAAAGCGCACGTCTGCC
GCGCTGTTCTCCTCTTCCTCATCTCCGGGCCTTTCGACCTCACGTGTTGACAATTAATCATCGGCATAGT
ATATCGGCATAGTATAATACGACAAGGTGAGGAACTAAACCATGGCCAAGCCTTTGTCTCAAGAAGAATC
CACCCTCATTGAAAGAGCAACGGCTACAATCAACAGCATCCCCATCTCTGAAGACTACAGCGTCGCCAGC
GCAGCTCTCTCTAGCGACGGCCGCATCTTCACTGGTGTCAATGTATATCATTTTACTGGGGGACCTTGTG
CAGAACTCGTGGTGCTGGGCACTGCTGCTGCTGCGGCAGCTGGCAACCTGACTTGTATCGTCGCGATCGG
AAATGAGAACAGGGGCATCTTGAGCCCCTGCGGACGGTGCCGACAGGTGCTTCTCGATCTGCATCCTGGG
ATCAAAGCCATAGTGAAGGACAGTGATGGACAGCCGACGGCAGTTGGGATTCGTGAATTGCTGCCCTCTG
GTTATGTGTGGGAGGGCTAAGCACAATTCGAGCTCGGTACCTTTAAGACCAATGACTTACAAGGCAGCTG
TAGATCTTAGCCACTTTTTAAAAGAAAAGGGGGGACTGGAAGGGCTAATTCACTCCCAACGAAGACAAGA
TCTGCTTTTTGCTTGTACTGGGTCTCTCTGGTTAGACCAGATCTGAGCCTGGGAGCTCTCTGGCTAACTA
GGGAACCCACTGCTTAAGCCTCAATAAAGCTTGCCTTGAGTGCTTCAAGTAGTGTGTGCCCGTCTGTTGT
GTGACTCTGGTAACTAGAGATCCCTCAGACCCTTTTAGTCAGTGTGGAAAATCTCTAGCAGTAGTAGTTC
ATGTCATCTTATTATTCAGTATTTATAACTTGCAAAGAAATGAATATCAGAGAGTGAGAGGAACTTGTTT
ATTGCAGCTTATAATGGTTACAAATAAAGCAATAGCATCACAAATTTCACAAATAAAGCATTTTTTTCAC
TGCATTCTAGTTGTGGTTTGTCCAAACTCATCAATGTATCTTATCATGTCTGGCTCTAGCTATCCCGCCC
CTAACTCCGCCCATCCCGCCCCTAACTCCGCCCAGTTCCGCCCATTCTCCGCCCCATGGCTGACTAATTT
TTTTTATTTATGCAGAGGCCGAGGCCGCCTCGGCCTCTGAGCTATTCCAGAAGTAGTGAGGAGGCTTTTT
TGGAGGCCTAGGGACGTACCCAATTCGCCCTATAGTGAGTCGTATTACGCGCGCTCACTGGCCGTCGTTT
TACAACGTCGTGACTGGGAAAACCCTGGCGTTACCCAACTTAATCGCCTTGCAGCACATCCCCCTTTCGC
CAGCTGGCGTAATAGCGAAGAGGCCCGCACCGATCGCCCTTCCCAACAGTTGCGCAGCCTGAATGGCGAA
TGGG
[124 nt withheld, positions 7495-7618]
C
[91 nt withheld, positions 7620-7710]
A
[49 nt withheld, positions 7712-7760]
CCTTTGACGTTGGAGTCCACGTTCTTT
[37 nt withheld, positions 7788-7824]
ACCCTATCTCGGTCTATTCTTTTGATTTATAAGGGATTTTGCCGATTTCGGCCTATTGGTTAAAAAATGA
GCTGATTTAACAAAAATTTAACGCGAATTTTAACAAAATATTAACGCTTACAATTTAGGTGGCACTTTTC
GGGGAAATGTGCGCGGAACCCCTATTTGTTTATTTTTCTAAATACATTCAAATATGTATCCGCTCATGAG
ACAATAACCCTGATAAATGCTTCAATAATATTGAAAAAGGAAGAGTATGAGTATTCAACATTTCCGTGTC
GCCCTTATTCCCTTTTTTGCGGCATTTTGCCTTCCTGTTTTTGCTCACCCAGAAACGCTGGTGAAAGTAA
AAGATGCTGAAGATCAGTTGGGTGCACGAGTGGGTTACATCGAACTGGATCTCAACAGCGGTAAGATCCT
TGAGAGTTTTCGCCCCGAAGAACGTTTTCCAATGATGAGCACTTTTAAAGTTCTGCTATGTGGCGCGGTA
TTATCCCGTATTGACGCCGGGCAAGAGCAACTCGGTCGCCGCATACACTATTCTCAGAATGACTTGGTTG
AGTACTCACCAGTCACAGAAAAGCATCTTACGGATGGCATGACAGTAAGAGAATTATGCAGTGCTGCCAT
AACCATGAGTGATAACACTGCGGCCAACTTACTTCTGACAACGATCGGAGGACCGAAGGAGCTAACCGCT
TTTTTGCACAACATGGGGGATCATGTAACTCGCCTTGATCGTTGGGAACCGGAGCTGAATGAAGCCATAC
CAAACGACGAGCGTGACACCACGATGCCTGTAGCAATGGCAACAACGTTGCGCAAACTATTAACTGGCGA
ACTACTTACTCTAGCTTCCCGGCAACAATTAATAGACTGGATGGAGGCGGATAAAGTTGCAGGACCACTT
CTGCGCTCGGCCCTTCCGGCTGGCTGGTTTATTGCTGATAAATCTGGAGCCGGTGAGCGTGGGTCTCGCG
GTATCATTGCAGCACTGGGGCCAGATGGTAAGCCCTCCCGTATCGTAGTTATCTACACGACGGGGAGTCA
GGCAACTATGGATGAACGAAATAGACAGATCGCTGAGATAGGTGCCTCACTGATTAAGCATTGGTAACTG
TCAGACCAAGTTTACTCATATATACTTTAGATTGATTTAAAACTTCATTTTTAATTTAAAAGGATCTAGG
TGAAGATCCTTTTTGATAATCTCATGACCAAAATCCCTTAACGTGAGTTTTCGTTCCACTGAGCGTCAGA
CCCCGTAGAAAAGATCAAAGGATCTTCTTGAGATCCTTTTTTTCTGCGCGTAATCTGCTGCTTGCAAACA
AAAAAACCACCGCTACCAGCGGTGGTTTGTTTGCCGGATCAAGAGCTACCAACTCTTTTTCCGAAGGTAA
CTGGCTTCAGCAGAGCGCAGATACCAAATACTGTTCTTCTAGTGTAGCCGTAGTTAGGCCACCACTTCAA
GAACTCTGTAGCACCGCCTACATACCTCGCTCTGCTAATCCTGTTACCAGTGGCTGCTGCCAGTGGCGAT
AAGTCGTGTCTTACCGGGTTGGACTCAAGACGATAGTTACCGGATAAGGCGCAGCGGTCGGGCTGAACGG
GGGGTTCGTGCACACAGCCCAGCTTGGAGCGAACGACCTACACCGAACTGAGATACCTACAGCGTGAGCT
ATGAGAAAGCGCCACGCTTCCCGAAGAGAGAAAGGCGGACAGGTATCCGGTAAGCGGCAGGGTCGGAACA
GGAGAGCGCACGAGGGAGCTTCCAGGGGGAAACGCCTGGTATCTTTATAGTCCTGTCGGGTTTCGCCACC
TCTGACTTGAGCGTCGATTTTTGTGATGCTCGTCAGGGGGGCGGAGCCTATGGAAAAACGCCAGCAACGC
GGCCTTTTTACGGTTCCTGGCCTTTTGCTGGCCTTTTGCTCACATGTTCTTTCCTGCGTTATCCCCTGAT
TCTGTGGATAACCGTATTACCGCCTTTGAGTGAGCTGATACCGCTCGCCGCAGCCGAACGACCGAGCGCA
GCGAGTCAGTGAGCGAGGAAGCGGAAGAGCGCCCAATACGCAAACCGCCTCTCCCCGCGCGTTGGCCGAT
TCATTAATGCAGCTGGCACGACAGGTTTCCCGACTGGAAAGCGGGCAGTGAGCGCAACGCAATTAATGTG
AGTTAGCTCACTCATTAGGCACCCCAGGCTTTACACTTTATGCTTCCGGCTCGTATGTTGTGTGGAATTG
TGAGCGGATAACAATTTCACACAGGAAACAGCTATGACCATGATTACGCCAAGCGCGCAATTAACCCTCA
CTAAAGGGAACAAAAGCTGGAGCTGCAAGCTT
